>Addgene plasmid #43122 | I-GCTT | depositor partial sequence | sequence record 58387 | I-GCTT sequence 424 bps
CGTCTCCTGACCCCAGAGCAGGTCGTGGCAATCGCGAGCAATAACGGCGGAAAACAGGCTTTGGAAACGG
TGCAGAGGCTCCTTCCAGTGCTGTGCCAAGCGCACGGACTCACCCCAGAGCAGGTCGTGGCGATCGCAAG
CCACGACGGAGGAAAGCAAGCCTTGGAAACAGTACAGAGGCTGTTGCCTGTGCTGTGCCAAGCGCACGGC
CTCACCCCAGAGCAGGTCGTGGCCATTGCCTCGAATGGAGGGGGCAAACAGGCGTTGGAAACCGTACAAC
GATTGCTGCCGGTGCTGTGCCAAGCGCACGGATTAACCCCAGAGCAGGTCGTGGCCATTGCCTCGAATGG
AGGGGGCAAACAGGCGTTGGAAACCGTACAACGATTGCTGCCGGTGCTGTGCCAAGCGCACGGCTTAAGA
GACG
