>Addgene plasmid #43122 | I-GCTT | addgene partial sequence | sequence record 60319 | M13-F20 5'-TGTAAAACGACGGCCAGT-3'
CTATAGGGCGAATTGGGCCCTCTAGATGCATGCTCGAGCGGCCGCCAGTGTGATGGATATCTGCAGAATT
CGCCCTTATATAGATGCCGTCCTAGCGCGTCTCCTGACCCCAGAGCAGGTCGTGGCAATCGCGAGCAATA
ACGGCGGAAAACAGGCTTTGGAAACGGTGCAGAGGCTCCTTCCAGTGCTGTGCCAAGCGCACGGACTCAC
CCCAGAGCAGGTCGTGGCGATCGCAAGCCACGACGGAGGAAAGCAAGCCTTGGAAACAGTACAGAGGCTG
TTGCCTGTGCTGTGCCAAGCGCACGGCCTCACCCCAGAGCAGGTCGTGGCCATTGCCTCGAATGGAGGGG
GCAAACAGGCGTTGGAAACCGTACAACGATTGCTGCCGGTGCTGTGCCAAGCGCACGGATTAACCCCAGA
GCAGGTCGTGGCCATTGCCTCGAATGGAGGGGGCAAACAGGCGTTGGAAACCGTACAACGATTGCTGCCG
GTGCTGTGCCAAGCGCACGGCTTAAGAGACGTGGGCACAGGAAAGATACTTAAGGGCGAATTCCAGCACA
CTGGCGGCCGTTACTAGTGGATCCGAGCTCGGTACCAAGCTTGATGCATAGCTTGAGTATTCTATAGTGT
CACCTAAATAGCTTGGCGTAATCATGGTCATAGCTGTTTCCTGTGTGAAATTGTTATCCGCTCACAATTC
CACACAACATACGAGCCGGAAGCATAAAGTGTAAAGCCTGGGGTGCCTAATGAGTGAGCTAACTCACATT
AATTGCGTTGCGCTCACTGCCCGCTTTCCAGTCGGGAAACCTGTCGTGCCAGCTGCATTAATGAATCGGC
CAACGCGCGGGGAGAGGCGGTTTGCGTATTGGGCGCTCTTCCGCTTCCTCGCTCACTGACTCGCTGCGCT
CGGTCGTTCGGCTGCGGCGAGCGGTATCAGCTCACTCAAAGGCGGTAATACGGTTA
