[The description below was written by a language model from this plasmid's Addgene catalogue record.]
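Description:
I-GCTT is a bacterial cloning plasmid built on the commercial pCRII-TOPO backbone (about 3.97 kb without insert), into which a 424 bp synthetic fragment was introduced by TOPO cloning. It is a high-copy plasmid propagated in E. coli and selectable with both ampicillin and kanamycin, consistent with the dual resistance markers of this backbone. The insert lies between the T7 and M13-reverse primer sites used to sequence it. No feature table accompanies the record, so the origin of replication, the promoters flanking the cloning site and other backbone elements are not individually documented here.

The record gives the insert only the name I-GCTT and does not say what it encodes. The plasmid was deposited in connection with a TALEN genome-editing system developed for making human stem cell-based disease models. Given that context, the four-letter name and a length that would fit roughly four TALE repeats of about 34 amino acids each, the insert is most plausibly a pre-assembled tetramer repeat module recognising the DNA bases G, C, T and T. The "I" prefix would then likely mark its position or series within a library of such modules. This interpretation is an inference from the name and the associated work, not something stated in the catalogue fields. The plasmid carries no recorded expression cassette for mammalian cells and is classed purely as a cloning vector. It therefore appears to be a storage and source plasmid from which the module is taken for assembly into full-length TALE arrays, rather than a construct that is functional by itself.
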