Addgene plasmid #43122: I-GCTT
Depositing lab: Chad Cowan & Kiran Musunuru. Depositing organization: Harvard University. Publication: A TALEN Genome-Editing System for Generating Human Stem Cell-Based Disease Models. Ding Q, Lee YK, Schaefer EA, Peters DT, Veres A, Kim K, Kuperwasser N, Motola DL, Meissner TB, Hendriks WT, Trevisan M, Gupta RM, Moisan A, Banks E, Friesen M, Schinzel RT, Xia F, Tang A, Xia Y, Figueroa E, Wann A, Ahfeldt T, Daheron L, Zhang F, Rubin LL, Peng LF, Chung RT, Musunuru K, Cowan CA. Cell Stem Cell. 2012 Dec 12. pii: S1934-5909(12)00645-5. doi: 10.1016/j.stem.2012.11.011. PubMed 23246482.
Backbone
  Vector backbone: pCRII-TOPO
  Backbone manufacturer: Invitrogen
  Backbone size w/o insert (bp): 3973
  Vector type: Bacterial Cloning
Growth in bacteria
  Bacterial resistance: Ampicillin and Kanamycin, 100 & 50 μg/mL
  Growth temperature: 37°C
  Growth strain: Top10
  Copy number: High Copy
Gene/Insert
  Gene/Insert name: I-GCTT
  Species: Synthetic
  Insert size (bp): 424
  Cloning method: TOPO Cloning
  Sequencing primers: 5′ T7; 3′ M13-rev
Terms and licenses: Academic/Nonprofit Terms; Industry Terms: Not Available to Industry
How to cite: I-GCTT was a gift from Chad Cowan & Kiran Musunuru (Addgene plasmid # 43122 ; http://n2t.net/addgene:43122 ; RRID:Addgene_43122)
